Addgene plasmid #144554: TFORF3078
Purpose: Lentiviral vector for overexpressing transcription factor ORFs with unique 24-bp barcodes. Barcodes facilitate identification of transcription factors in pooled screens.
Depositing lab: Feng Zhang. Depositing organization: Broad Institute. Publication: A transcription factor atlas of directed differentiation. Joung J, Ma S, Tay T, Geiger-Schuller KR, Kirchgatterer PC, Verdine VK, Guo B, Arias-Garcia MA, Allen WE, Singh A, Kuksenko O, Abudayyeh OO, Gootenberg JS, Fu Z, Macrae RK, Buenrostro JD, Regev A, Zhang F. Cell. 2023 Jan 5;186(1):209-229.e26. doi: 10.1016/j.cell.2022.11.026. PubMed 36608654.
Backbone
  Vector backbone: pLX_TRC317
  Backbone manufacturer: Broad Institute Genetic Perturbation Platform
  Backbone size w/o insert (bp): 8264
  Vector type: Mammalian Expression, Lentiviral
  Selectable markers: Puromycin
Growth in bacteria
  Bacterial resistance: Ampicillin, 100 μg/mL
  Growth temperature: 37°C
  Growth strain: NEB Stable
  Copy number: High Copy
Gene/Insert
  Gene/Insert name: XRCC4
  Species: H. sapiens (human)
  Insert size (bp): 1214
  Entrez Gene: XRCC4 (a.k.a. SSMED, hXRCC4)
  Promoter: EF1a
  Tag / fusion protein: V5 (C terminal on insert)
  Cloning method: Gateway Cloning
  Sequencing primers: 5′ GGGTGGAGACTGAAGTTAGGCCAG; 3′ CACATAGCGTAAAAGGAGCAACATAG
Resource information
  A portion of this plasmid was derived from a plasmid made by: Broad Institute Genetic Perturbation Platform
Terms and licenses: Academic/Nonprofit Terms; Industry Terms: Not Available to Industry
Depositor comments: NM_001318012.1 Please test multiple small colonies in case of plasmid recombination. To make this collection available in a timely manner, a portion of this collection was not fully sequenced by Addgene. If an Addgene verified full plasmid sequence is not available, please contact us prior to placing an order to request the full sequence.
How to cite: TFORF3078 was a gift from Feng Zhang (Addgene plasmid # 144554 ; http://n2t.net/addgene:144554 ; RRID:Addgene_144554)
