[The description below was written by a language model from this plasmid's Addgene catalogue record and pLannotate feature annotations shown in this document.]
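Description:
TFORF3078 is a third-generation-style, self-inactivating HIV-1 lentiviral expression plasmid built on the pLX_TRC317 backbone. It belongs to a barcoded collection of ORF constructs made for pooled transcription factor overexpression screens. In bacteria it is maintained through a high-copy ColE1/pUC-type origin and selected with ampicillin via the β-lactamase gene. An f1 origin and remnants of a lac/lacZα cloning region with flanking T3 and T7 promoters are also present in the backbone. The depositor notes that the plasmid can recombine during propagation, as is common for LTR-containing vectors.

The transfer cassette begins with an RSV promoter fused to a truncated 5' LTR, which drives genomic RNA production in packaging cells. It continues with the Ψ packaging signal and adjoining gag fragment, the Rev response element for nuclear export, and a cPPT/CTS, and ends in a ΔU3 3' LTR that inactivates LTR promoter activity after integration. Within this unit, an SV40 early promoter expresses puromycin N-acetyltransferase for selection of transduced mammalian cells.

A separate EF-1α promoter drives the human XRCC4 ORF, which was inserted by Gateway recombination and is flanked by attB1 and attB2 sites. The ORF reads through into a C-terminal V5 epitope tag for detection. XRCC4 is annotated as a non-homologous end-joining factor that partners with DNA ligase IV. A WPRE downstream enhances transcript expression.

The catalogue describes a unique 24-bp barcode that identifies the ORF in pooled screens, but the feature table does not annotate it, so its position is not stated. The annotated XRCC4 coding sequence is somewhat shorter than the listed insert size, which presumably includes flanking sequence.
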