Features (pLannotate 1.2.2; 34 found; start..end, strand, type, name):
      5..231     +  promoter       RSV promoter: Rous sarcoma virus enhancer/promoter
    232..412     +  LTR            5' LTR (truncated): truncated 5' long terminal repeat (LTR) from HIV-1
    459..584     +  misc_feature   HIV-1 Ψ: packaging signal of human immunodeficiency virus type 1
    568..931     +  CDS            HIV-1 gag (fragment): gag protein from human immunodeficiency virus 1; gag
   1077..1310    +  misc_feature   RRE: The Rev response element (RRE) of HIV-1 allows for Rev-dependent mRNA export from the nucleus to the cytoplasm.
   1687..1713    +  CDS            Rev (fragment): human immunodeficiency virus 1 (HIV-1) Rev protein; rev; enhances nuclear export of unspliced and incompletely spliced viral mRNAs
   1720..1743    +  promoter       SV40 promoter (fragment): SV40 early promoter
   1744..1815    +  promoter       SV40 promoter (fragment): SV40 enhancer and early promoter
   1839..1974    +  rep_origin     SV40 ori: SV40 origin of replication
   2020..2616    +  CDS            PuroR (fragment): puromycin N-acetyltransferase; pac from Streptomyces; confers resistance to puromycin
   2665..2782    +  misc_feature   cPPT/CTS: central polypurine tract and central termination sequence of HIV-1
   2847..2913    +  CDS            small t antigen (fragment): SV40 (simian virus 40) small t antigen
   2920..4098    +  promoter       EF-1α promoter: strong constitutive promoter for human elongation factor EF-1α
   4119..4136    +  protein_bind   attB1 (fragment): mutant version of attB; core recombination site for the Gateway® BP reaction BP Clonase™
   4142..5149    +  CDS            XRCC4: XRCC4_HUMAN - Experimental evidence at protein level: Swiss-Prot protein existence level 1. Involved in DNA non-homologous end joining (NHEJ) required for double-strand break repair and V(D)J recombination. Binds to DNA and to DNA ligase IV (LIG4). The LIG4-XRCC4 complex is responsible for the NHEJ ligation step, and XRCC4 enhances the joining activity of LIG4. Binding of the LIG4-XRCC4 complex to DNA ends is dependent on the assembly of the DNA-dependent protein kinase complex DNA-PK to these DNA ends. From Homo sapiens (Human).
   5151..5175    -  protein_bind   attB2: mutant version of attB; recombination site for the Gateway® BP reaction BP Clonase™
   5183..5224    +  CDS            V5 tag: epitope tag from simian virus 5
   5240..5293    +  promoter       U6 promoter (fragment): RNA polymerase III promoter for human U6 snRNA
   5335..5923    +  misc_feature   WPRE: woodchuck hepatitis virus posttranscriptional regulatory element
   5974..5993    +  misc_feature   cPPT/CTS (fragment): central polypurine tract and central termination sequence of HIV-1
   5995..6228    +  LTR            3' LTR (ΔU3): self-inactivating 3' long terminal repeat (LTR) from HIV-1
   6306..6427    +  polyA_signal   SV40 poly(A) signal: SV40 polyadenylation signal
   6467..6602    +  rep_origin     SV40 ori: SV40 origin of replication
   6623..6641    -  promoter       T7 promoter: promoter for bacteriophage T7 RNA polymerase
   6649..6804    +  CDS            lacZα (fragment): LacZα fragment of β-galactosidase; lacZ fragment
   6809..7237    +  rep_origin     f1 ori (sequence partly withheld): f1 bacteriophage origin of replication; arrow indicates direction of (+) strand synthesis
   7290..7394    +  promoter       AmpR promoter: bla
   7395..8255    +  CDS            AmpR: β-lactamase; bla; confers resistance to ampicillin, carbenicillin, and related antibiotics
   8426..9014    +  rep_origin     ori: high-copy-number ColE1/pMB1/pBR322/pUC origin of replication
   9197..9289    +  CDS            lacI (fragment): lac repressor; lacI; The lac repressor binds to the lac operator to inhibit transcription in E. coli. This inhibition can be relieved by adding lactose or isopropyl-β-D-thiogalactopyranoside (IPTG).
   9302..9323    +  protein_bind   CAP binding site: CAP binding activates transcription in the presence of cAMP. E. coli catabolite activator protein
   9338..9368    +  promoter       lac promoter: promoter for the E. coli lac operon
   9376..9392    +  protein_bind   lac operator: The lac repressor binds to the lac operator to inhibit transcription in E. coli. This inhibition can be relieved by adding lactose or isopropyl-β-D-thiogalactopyranoside (IPTG). lac repressor encoded by lacI
   9437..9455    +  promoter       T3 promoter: promoter for bacteriophage T3 RNA polymerase
>Addgene plasmid #144554 | TFORF3078 | addgene full sequence | sequence record 404248 | Addgene NGS Result
TTAATGTAGTCTTATGCAATACTCTTGTAGTCTTGCAACATGGTAACGATGAGTTAGCAACATGCCTTAC
AAGGAGAGAAAAAGCACCGTGCATGCCGATTGGTGGAAGTAAGGTGGTACGATCGTGCCTTATTAGGAAG
GCAACAGACGGGTCTGACATGGATTGGACGAACCACTGAATTGCCGCATTGCAGAGATATTGTATTTAAG
TGCCTAGCTCGATACATAAACGGGTCTCTCTGGTTAGACCAGATCTGAGCCTGGGAGCTCTCTGGCTAAC
TAGGGAACCCACTGCTTAAGCCTCAATAAAGCTTGCCTTGAGTGCTTCAAGTAGTGTGTGCCCGTCTGTT
GTGTGACTCTGGTAACTAGAGATCCCTCAGACCCTTTTAGTCAGTGTGGAAAATCTCTAGCAGTGGCGCC
CGAACAGGGACTTGAAAGCGAAAGGGAAACCAGAGGAGCTCTCTCGACGCAGGACTCGGCTTGCTGAAGC
GCGCACGGCAAGAGGCGAGGGGCGGCGACTGGTGAGTACGCCAAAAATTTTGACTAGCGGAGGCTAGAAG
GAGAGAGATGGGTGCGAGAGCGTCAGTATTAAGCGGGGGAGAATTAGATCGCGATGGGAAAAAATTCGGT
TAAGGCCAGGGGGAAAGAAAAAATATAAATTAAAACATATAGTATGGGCAAGCAGGGAGCTAGAACGATT
CGCAGTTAATCCTGGCCTGTTAGAAACATCAGAAGGCTGTAGACAAATACTGGGACAGCTACAACCATCC
CTTCAGACAGGATCAGAAGAACTTAGATCATTATATAATACAGTAGCAACCCTCTATTGTGTGCATCAAA
GGATAGAGATAAAAGACACCAAGGAAGCTTTAGACAAGATAGAGGAAGAGCAAAACAAAAGTAAGACCAC
CGCACAGCAAGCGGCCGCTGATCTTCAGACCTGGAGGAGGAGATATGAGGGACAATTGGAGAAGTGAATT
ATATAAATATAAAGTAGTAAAAATTGAACCATTAGGAGTAGCACCCACCAAGGCAAAGAGAAGAGTGGTG
CAGAGAGAAAAAAGAGCAGTGGGAATAGGAGCTTTGTTCCTTGGGTTCTTGGGAGCAGCAGGAAGCACTA
TGGGCGCAGCGTCAATGACGCTGACGGTACAGGCCAGACAATTATTGTCTGGTATAGTGCAGCAGCAGAA
CAATTTGCTGAGGGCTATTGAGGCGCAACAGCATCTGTTGCAACTCACAGTCTGGGGCATCAAGCAGCTC
CAGGCAAGAATCCTGGCTGTGGAAAGATACCTAAAGGATCAACAGCTCCTGGGGATTTGGGGTTGCTCTG
GAAAACTCATTTGCACCACTGCTGTGCCTTGGAATGCTAGTTGGAGTAATAAATCTCTGGAACAGATTTG
GAATCACACGACCTGGATGGAGTGGGACAGAGAAATTAACAATTACACAAGCTTAATACACTCCTTAATT
GAAGAATCGCAAAACCAGCAAGAAAAGAATGAACAAGAATTATTGGAATTAGATAAATGGGCAAGTTTGT
GGAATTGGTTTAACATAACAAATTGGCTGTGGTATATAAAATTATTCATAATGATAGTAGGAGGCTTGGT
AGGTTTAAGAATAGTTTTTGCTGTACTTTCTATAGTGAATAGAGTTAGGCAGGGATATTCACCATTATCG
TTTCAGACCCACCTCCCAACCCCGAGGGGACCCATGCATTGCATCTCAATTAGTCAGCAACCAGGTGTGG
AAAGTCCCCAGGCTCCCCAGCAGGCAGAAGTATGCAAAGCATGCGTCTCAATTAGTCAGCAACCATAGTC
CCGCCCCTAACTCCGCCCATCCCGCCCCTAACTCCGCCCAGTTCCGCCCATTCTCCGCCCCATGGCTGAC
TAATTTTTTTTATTTATGCAGAGGCCGAGGCCGCCTCGGCCTCTGAGCTATTCCAGAAGTAGTGAGGAGG
CTTTTTTGGAGGCCTAGGCTTTTGCAAAAAGCTTTCTAGAGGTACCACCGGAGCTTACCATGACCGAGTA
CAAGCCCACGGTGCGCCTCGCCACCCGCGACGACGTCCCCAGGGCCGTACGCACCCTCGCCGCCGCGTTC
GCCGACTACCCCGCCACGCGCCACACCGTCGATCCGGACCGCCACATCGAGCGGGTCACCGAGCTGCAAG
AACTCTTCCTCACGCGCGTCGGGCTCGACATCGGCAAGGTGTGGGTCGCGGACGACGGCGCCGCCGTGGC
GGTCTGGACCACGCCGGAGAGCGTCGAAGCGGGGGCGGTGTTCGCCGAGATCGGCCCGCGCATGGCCGAG
TTGAGCGGTTCCCGGCTGGCCGCGCAGCAACAGATGGAAGGCCTCCTGGCGCCGCACCGGCCCAAGGAGC
CCGCGTGGTTCCTGGCCACCGTCGGCGTCTCGCCCGACCACCAGGGCAAGGGTCTGGGCAGCGCCGTCGT
GCTCCCCGGAGTGGAGGCGGCCGAGCGCGCCGGGGTGCCCGCCTTCCTGGAGACCTCCGCGCCCCGCAAC
CTCCCCTTCTACGAGCGGCTCGGCTTCACCGTCACCGCCGACGTCGAGGTGCCCGAAGGACCGCGCACCT
GGTGCATGACCCGCAAGCCCGGTGCCAGTTAACGAATTCTAGATCTTGAGACAAATGGCAGTATTCATCC
ACAATTTTAAAAGAAAAGGGGGGATTGGGGGGTACAGTGCAGGGGAAAGAATAGTAGACATAATAGCAAC
AGACATACAAACTAAAGAATTACAAAAACAAATTACAAAAATTCAAAATTTTCGGGTTTATTACAGGGAC
AGCAGAGATCCACTTTGGCGCCGGCTCGAGGCCTGCAGGTGCAAAGATGGATAAAGTTTTAAACAGAGAG
GAATCTTTGCAGCTAATGGACCTTCTAGGTCTTGAAAGGAGTGGGAATTGGCTCCGGTGCCCGTCAGTGG
GCAGAGCGCACATCGCCCACAGTCCCCGAGAAGTTGGGGGGAGGGGTCGGCAATTGAACCGGTGCCTAGA
GAAGGTGGCGCGGGGTAAACTGGGAAAGTGATGTCGTGTACTGGCTCCGCCTTTTTCCCGAGGGTGGGGG
AGAACCGTATATAAGTGCAGTAGTCGCCGTGAACGTTCTTTTTCGCAACGGGTTTGCCGCCAGAACACAG
GTAAGTGCCGTGTGTGGTTCCCGCGGGCCTGGCCTCTTTACGGGTTATGGCCCTTGCGTGCCTTGAATTA
CTTCCACCTGGCTGCAGTACGTGATTCTTGATCCCGAGCTTCGGGTTGGAAGTGGGTGGGAGAGTTCGAG
GCCTTGCGCTTAAGGAGCCCCTTCGCCTCGTGCTTGAGTTGAGGCCTGGCCTGGGCGCTGGGGCCGCCGC
GTGCGAATCTGGTGGCACCTTCGCGCCTGTCTCGCTGCTTTCGATAAGTCTCTAGCCATTTAAAATTTTT
GATGACCTGCTGCGACGCTTTTTTTCTGGCAAGATAGTCTTGTAAATGCGGGCCAAGATCTGCACACTGG
TATTTCGGTTTTTGGGGCCGCGGGCGGCGACGGGGCCCGTGCGTCCCAGCGCACATGTTCGGCGAGGCGG
GGCCTGCGAGCGCGGCCACCGAGAATCGGACGGGGGTAGTCTCAAGCTGGCCGGCCTGCTCTGGTGCCTG
GCCTCGCGCCGCCGTGTATCGCCCCGCCCTGGGCGGCAAGGCTGGCCCGGTCGGCACCAGTTGCGTGAGC
GGAAAGATGGCCGCTTCCCGGCCCTGCTGCAGGGAGCTCAAAATGGAGGACGCGGCGCTCGGGAGAGCGG
GCGGGTGAGTCACCCACACAAAGGAAAAGGGCCTTTCCGTCCTCAGCCGTCGCTTCATGTGACTCCACGG
AGTACCGGGCGCCGTCCAGGCACCTCGATTAGTTCTCGAGCTTTTGGAGTACGTCGTCTTTAGGTTGGGG
GGAGGGGTTTTATGCGATGGAGTTTCCCCACACTGAGTGGGTGGAGACTGAAGTTAGGCCAGCTTGGCAC
TTGATGTAATTCTCCTTGGAATTTGCCCTTTTTGAGTTTGGATCTTGGTTCATTCTCAAGCCTCAGACAG
TGGTTCAAAGTTTTTTTCTTCCATTTCAGGTGTCGTGAGGCTAGCATCGATTGATCAACAAGTTTGTACA
AAAAAGTTGGCATGGAGAGAAAAATAAGCAGAATCCACCTTGTTTCTGAACCCAGTATAACTCATTTTCT
ACAAGTATCTTGGGAGAAAACACTGGAATCTGGTTTTGTTATTACACTTACTGATGGTCATTCAGCATGG
ACTGGGACAGTTTCTGAATCAGAGATTTCCCAAGAAGCTGATGACATGGCAATGGAAAAAGGGAAATATG
TTGGTGAACTGAGAAAAGCATTGTTGTCAGGAGCAGGACCAGCTGATGTATACACGTTTAATTTTTCTAA
AGAGTCTTGTTATTTCTTCTTTGAGAAAAACCTGAAAGATGTCTCATTCAGACTTGGTTCCTTCAACCTA
GAGAAAGTTGAAAACCCAGCTGAAGTCATTAGAGAACTTATTTGTTATTGCTTGGACACCATTGCAGAAA
ATCAAGCCAAAAATGAGCACCTGCAGAAAGAAAATGAAAGGCTTCTGAGAGATTGGAATGATGTTCAAGG
ACGATTTGAAAAATGTGTGAGTGCTAAGGAAGCTTTGGAGACTGATCTTTATAAGCGGTTTATTCTGGTG
TTGAATGAGAAGAAAACAAAAATCAGAAGTTTGCATAATAAATTATTAAATGCAGCTCAAGAACGAGAAA
AGGACATCAAACAAGAAGGGGAAACTGCAATCTGTTCTGAAATGACTGCTGACCGAGATCCAGTCTATGA
TGAGAGTACTGATGAGGAAAGTGAAAACCAAACTGATCTCTCTGGGTTGGCTTCAGCTGCTGTAAGTAAA
GATGATTCCATTATTTCAAGTCTTGATGTCACTGATATTGCACCAAGTAGAAAAAGGAGACAGCGAATGC
AAAGAAATCTTGGGACAGAACCTAAAATGGCTCCTCAGGAGAATCAGCTTCAAGAAAAGGAAAATTCTAG
GCCTGATTCTTCACTACCTGAGACGTCTAAAAAGGAGCACATCTCAGCTGAAAACATGTCTTTAGAAACT
CTGAGAAACAGCAGCCCAGAAGACCTCTTTGATGAGATTTACCCAACTTTCTTGTACAAAGTGGTTGATA
TCGGTAAGCCTATCCCTAACCCTCTCCTCGGTCTCGATTCTACGTAGTAATGAACTAGTCCGTAACTTGA
AAGTATTTCGATTTCTTGGCTTTATATATCTTGTGGAAAGGACGAGACGATGTCTAACTCGCTCGGATCA
CGCGTTAAGTCGACAATCAACCTCTGGATTACAAAATTTGTGAAAGATTGACTGGTATTCTTAACTATGT
TGCTCCTTTTACGCTATGTGGATACGCTGCTTTAATGCCTTTGTATCATGCTATTGCTTCCCGTATGGCT
TTCATTTTCTCCTCCTTGTATAAATCCTGGTTGCTGTCTCTTTATGAGGAGTTGTGGCCCGTTGTCAGGC
AACGTGGCGTGGTGTGCACTGTGTTTGCTGACGCAACCCCCACTGGTTGGGGCATTGCCACCACCTGTCA
GCTCCTTTCCGGGACTTTCGCTTTCCCCCTCCCTATTGCCACGGCGGAACTCATCGCCGCCTGCCTTGCC
CGCTGCTGGACAGGGGCTCGGCTGTTGGGCACTGACAATTCCGTGGTGTTGTCGGGGAAATCATCGTCCT
TTCCTTGGCTGCTCGCCTGTGTTGCCACCTGGATTCTGCGCGGGACGTCCTTCTGCTACGTCCCTTCGGC
CCTCAATCCAGCGGACCTTCCTTCCCGCGGCCTGCTGCCGGCTCTGCGGCCTCTTCCGCGTCTTCGCCTT
CGCCCTCAGACGAGTCGGATCTCCCTTTGGGCCGCCTCCCCGCGTCGACTTTAAGACCAATGACTTACAA
GGCAGCTGTAGATCTTAGCCACTTTTTAAAAGAAAAGGGGGGACTGGAAGGGCTAATTCACTCCCAACGA
AGACAAGATCTGCTTTTTGCTTGTACTGGGTCTCTCTGGTTAGACCAGATCTGAGCCTGGGAGCTCTCTG
GCTAACTAGGGAACCCACTGCTTAAGCCTCAATAAAGCTTGCCTTGAGTGCTTCAAGTAGTGTGTGCCCG
TCTGTTGTGTGACTCTGGTAACTAGAGATCCCTCAGACCCTTTTAGTCAGTGTGGAAAATCTCTAGCAGT
ACGTATAGTAGTTCATGTCATCTTATTATTCAGTATTTATAACTTGCAAAGAAATGAATATCAGAGAGTG
AGAGGAACTTGTTTATTGCAGCTTATAATGGTTACAAATAAAGCAATAGCATCACAAATTTCACAAATAA
AGCATTTTTTTCACTGCATTCTAGTTGTGGTTTGTCCAAACTCATCAATGTATCTTATCATGTCTGGCTC
TAGCTATCCCGCCCCTAACTCCGCCCATCCCGCCCCTAACTCCGCCCAGTTCCGCCCATTCTCCGCCCCA
TGGCTGACTAATTTTTTTTATTTATGCAGAGGCCGAGGCCGCCTCGGCCTCTGAGCTATTCCAGAAGTAG
TGAGGAGGCTTTTTTGGAGGCCTAGGGACGTACCCAATTCGCCCTATAGTGAGTCGTATTACGCGCGCTC
ACTGGCCGTCGTTTTACAACGTCGTGACTGGGAAAACCCTGGCGTTACCCAACTTAATCGCCTTGCAGCA
CATCCCCCTTTCGCCAGCTGGCGTAATAGCGAAGAGGCCCGCACCGATCGCCCTTCCCAACAGTTGCGCA
GCCTGAATGGCGAATGGG
[124 nt withheld, positions 6809-6932]
C
[91 nt withheld, positions 6934-7024]
A
[49 nt withheld, positions 7026-7074]
CCTTTGACGTTGGAGTCCACGTTCTTT
[37 nt withheld, positions 7102-7138]
ACCCTATCTCGGTCTATTCTTTTGATTTATAAGGGATTTTGCCGATTTCGGCCTATTGGTTAAAAAATGA
GCTGATTTAACAAAAATTTAACGCGAATTTTAACAAAATATTAACGCTTACAATTTAGGTGGCACTTTTC
GGGGAAATGTGCGCGGAACCCCTATTTGTTTATTTTTCTAAATACATTCAAATATGTATCCGCTCATGAG
ACAATAACCCTGATAAATGCTTCAATAATATTGAAAAAGGAAGAGTATGAGTATTCAACATTTCCGTGTC
GCCCTTATTCCCTTTTTTGCGGCATTTTGCCTTCCTGTTTTTGCTCACCCAGAAACGCTGGTGAAAGTAA
AAGATGCTGAAGATCAGTTGGGTGCACGAGTGGGTTACATCGAACTGGATCTCAACAGCGGTAAGATCCT
TGAGAGTTTTCGCCCCGAAGAACGTTTTCCAATGATGAGCACTTTTAAAGTTCTGCTATGTGGCGCGGTA
TTATCCCGTATTGACGCCGGGCAAGAGCAACTCGGTCGCCGCATACACTATTCTCAGAATGACTTGGTTG
AGTACTCACCAGTCACAGAAAAGCATCTTACGGATGGCATGACAGTAAGAGAATTATGCAGTGCTGCCAT
AACCATGAGTGATAACACTGCGGCCAACTTACTTCTGACAACGATCGGAGGACCGAAGGAGCTAACCGCT
TTTTTGCACAACATGGGGGATCATGTAACTCGCCTTGATCGTTGGGAACCGGAGCTGAATGAAGCCATAC
CAAACGACGAGCGTGACACCACGATGCCTGTAGCAATGGCAACAACGTTGCGCAAACTATTAACTGGCGA
ACTACTTACTCTAGCTTCCCGGCAACAATTAATAGACTGGATGGAGGCGGATAAAGTTGCAGGACCACTT
CTGCGCTCGGCCCTTCCGGCTGGCTGGTTTATTGCTGATAAATCTGGAGCCGGTGAGCGTGGGTCTCGCG
GTATCATTGCAGCACTGGGGCCAGATGGTAAGCCCTCCCGTATCGTAGTTATCTACACGACGGGGAGTCA
GGCAACTATGGATGAACGAAATAGACAGATCGCTGAGATAGGTGCCTCACTGATTAAGCATTGGTAACTG
TCAGACCAAGTTTACTCATATATACTTTAGATTGATTTAAAACTTCATTTTTAATTTAAAAGGATCTAGG
TGAAGATCCTTTTTGATAATCTCATGACCAAAATCCCTTAACGTGAGTTTTCGTTCCACTGAGCGTCAGA
CCCCGTAGAAAAGATCAAAGGATCTTCTTGAGATCCTTTTTTTCTGCGCGTAATCTGCTGCTTGCAAACA
AAAAAACCACCGCTACCAGCGGTGGTTTGTTTGCCGGATCAAGAGCTACCAACTCTTTTTCCGAAGGTAA
CTGGCTTCAGCAGAGCGCAGATACCAAATACTGTTCTTCTAGTGTAGCCGTAGTTAGGCCACCACTTCAA
GAACTCTGTAGCACCGCCTACATACCTCGCTCTGCTAATCCTGTTACCAGTGGCTGCTGCCAGTGGCGAT
AAGTCGTGTCTTACCGGGTTGGACTCAAGACGATAGTTACCGGATAAGGCGCAGCGGTCGGGCTGAACGG
GGGGTTCGTGCACACAGCCCAGCTTGGAGCGAACGACCTACACCGAACTGAGATACCTACAGCGTGAGCT
ATGAGAAAGCGCCACGCTTCCCGAAGGGAGAAAGGCGGACAGGTATCCGGTAAGCGGCAGGGTCGGAACA
GGAGAGCGCACGAGGGAGCTTCCAGGGGGAAACGCCTGGTATCTTTATAGTCCTGTCGGGTTTCGCCACC
TCTGACTTGAGCGTCGATTTTTGTGATGCTCGTCAGGGGGGCGGAGCCTATGGAAAAACGCCAGCAACGC
GGCCTTTTTACGGTTCCTGGCCTTTTGCTGGCCTTTTGCTCACATGTTCTTTCCTGCGTTATCCCCTGAT
TCTGTGGATAACCGTATTACCGCCTTTGAGTGAGCTGATACCGCTCGCCGCAGCCGAACGACCGAGCGCA
GCGAGTCAGTGAGCGAGGAAGCGGAAGAGCGCCCAATACGCAAACCGCCTCTCCCCGCGCGTTGGCCGAT
TCATTAATGCAGCTGGCACGACAGGTTTCCCGACTGGAAAGCGGGCAGTGAGCGCAACGCAATTAATGTG
AGTTAGCTCACTCATTAGGCACCCCAGGCTTTACACTTTATGCTTCCGGCTCGTATGTTGTGTGGAATTG
TGAGCGGATAACAATTTCACACAGGAAACAGCTATGACCATGATTACGCCAAGCGCGCAATTAACCCTCA
CTAAAGGGAACAAAAGCTGGAGCTGCAAGC
