>Addgene plasmid #144554 | TFORF3078 | depositor partial sequence | sequence record 285777 | Insert
ATCGATTGATCAACAAGTTTGTACAAAAAAGTTGGCATGGAGAGAAAAATAAGCAGAATCCACCTTGTTT
CTGAACCCAGTATAACTCATTTTCTACAAGTATCTTGGGAGAAAACACTGGAATCTGGTTTTGTTATTAC
ACTTACTGATGGTCATTCAGCATGGACTGGGACAGTTTCTGAATCAGAGATTTCCCAAGAAGCTGATGAC
ATGGCAATGGAAAAAGGGAAATATGTTGGTGAACTGAGAAAAGCATTGTTGTCAGGAGCAGGACCAGCTG
ATGTATACACGTTTAATTTTTCTAAAGAGTCTTGTTATTTCTTCTTTGAGAAAAACCTGAAAGATGTCTC
ATTCAGACTTGGTTCCTTCAACCTAGAGAAAGTTGAAAACCCAGCTGAAGTCATTAGAGAACTTATTTGT
TATTGCTTGGACACCATTGCAGAAAATCAAGCCAAAAATGAGCACCTGCAGAAAGAAAATGAAAGGCTTC
TGAGAGATTGGAATGATGTTCAAGGACGATTTGAAAAATGTGTGAGTGCTAAGGAAGCTTTGGAGACTGA
TCTTTATAAGCGGTTTATTCTGGTGTTGAATGAGAAGAAAACAAAAATCAGAAGTTTGCATAATAAATTA
TTAAATGCAGCTCAAGAACGAGAAAAGGACATCAAACAAGAAGGGGAAACTGCAATCTGTTCTGAAATGA
CTGCTGACCGAGATCCAGTCTATGATGAGAGTACTGATGAGGAAAGTGAAAACCAAACTGATCTCTCTGG
GTTGGCTTCAGCTGCTGTAAGTAAAGATGATTCCATTATTTCAAGTCTTGATGTCACTGATATTGCACCA
AGTAGAAAAAGGAGACAGCGAATGCAAAGAAATCTTGGGACAGAACCTAAAATGGCTCCTCAGGAGAATC
AGCTTCAAGAAAAGGAAAATTCTAGGCCTGATTCTTCACTACCTGAGACGTCTAAAAAGGAGCACATCTC
AGCTGAAAACATGTCTTTAGAAACTCTGAGAAACAGCAGCCCAGAAGACCTCTTTGATGAGATTTACCCA
ACTTTCTTGTACAAAGTGGTTGATATCGGTAAGCCTATCCCTAACCCTCTCCTCGGTCTCGATTCTACGT
AGTAATGAACTAGTCCGTAACTTGAAAGTATTTCGATTTCTTGGCTTTATATATCTTGTGGAAAGGACGA
GACGATGTCTAACTCGCTCGGATC
