>Addgene plasmid #144554 | TFORF3078 | depositor partial sequence | sequence record 285778 | Barcode
GACGATGTCTAACTCGCTCGGATC
